Addgene plasmid #39868: pK-GAFm
Depositing lab: Vladislav Verkhusha. Depositing organization: Albert Einstein College of Medicine. Publication: A Near-Infrared BiFC Reporter for In Vivo Imaging of Protein-Protein Interactions. Filonov GS, Verkhusha VV. Chem Biol. 2013 Jul 23. pii: S1074-5521(13)00242-1. doi: 10.1016/j.chembiol.2013.06.009. PubMed 23891149.
Backbone
  Vector backbone: pEGFP-C1
  Backbone manufacturer: Clontech
  Vector type: Mammalian Expression
  Selectable markers: Neomycin (select with G418)
Growth in bacteria
  Bacterial resistance: Kanamycin, 50 μg/mL
  Growth temperature: 37°C
  Growth strain: DH5alpha
  Copy number: High Copy
Gene/Insert
  Gene/Insert name: iRFP protein GAF domain (mutated)
  Mutation: F165Y, D232Y, W308R
  Promoter: CMV
  Tag / fusion protein: K coil (N terminal on insert)
  Cloning method: Restriction Enzyme; 5′ cloning site NheI (not destroyed); 3′ cloning site BglII (not destroyed)
  Sequencing primers: 5′ ggtaggcgtgtacggtgggag
Terms and licenses: Academic/Nonprofit Terms; Industry Terms: Not Available to Industry
How to cite: pK-GAFm was a gift from Vladislav Verkhusha (Addgene plasmid # 39868 ; http://n2t.net/addgene:39868 ; RRID:Addgene_39868)
