[The description below was written by a language model from this plasmid's Addgene catalogue record and pLannotate feature annotations shown in this document.]
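Description:
pK-GAFm is a mammalian expression plasmid built on the Clontech pEGFP-C1 backbone, in which the insert was placed between NheI and BglII sites, both retained. It is maintained at high copy in E. coli through a ColE1/pUC-type origin and also carries an f1 phage origin. A single NeoR/KanR (Tn5 aminoglycoside phosphotransferase) cassette serves both hosts. The bacterial bla promoter drives it for kanamycin selection, and the SV40 enhancer/early promoter drives it for G418 selection in mammalian cells, with the HSV TK polyadenylation signal terminating the unit. The short "ble", "bGH poly(A)" and "large T antigen" fragments in the feature table are small partial matches in backbone sequence, not functional payload elements.

The payload is expressed from the human CMV immediate-early enhancer and promoter and ends at the SV40 poly(A) signal downstream of the residual multiple cloning site. It encodes the GAF domain of the bacterial phytochrome-derived near-infrared fluorescent protein iRFP (iRFP713), carrying the substitutions F165Y, D232Y and W308R, with a K coil peptide fused at its N terminus. The annotation detects only the iRFP713 fragment. The K coil is not annotated separately, but presumably lies in the unannotated stretch between the promoter and that fragment.

According to the associated publication, the construct belongs to a near-infrared bimolecular fluorescence complementation (BiFC) reporter for imaging protein-protein interactions in vivo. The GAF domain would be one half of the split iRFP. K coils are generally used to heterodimerise with a complementary E coil, so the tag probably brings the two halves together as a model interaction, although the record does not name the partner construct.
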