Features (pLannotate 1.2.2; 14 found; start..end, strand, type, name):
     73..157     +  CDS            large T antigen (fragment): large T antigen from SV40 (simian virus 40)
    180..301     +  polyA_signal   SV40 poly(A) signal: SV40 polyadenylation signal
    335..763     -  rep_origin     f1 ori (sequence partly withheld): f1 bacteriophage origin of replication; arrow indicates direction of (+) strand synthesis
    790..894     +  promoter       AmpR promoter: bla
    896..1253    +  promoter       SV40 promoter: SV40 enhancer and early promoter
   1288..2082    +  CDS            NeoR/KanR: aminoglycoside phosphotransferase from Tn5; aph(3')-II (or nptII); confers resistance to neomycin, kanamycin, and G418 (Geneticin®)
   2103..2255    +  CDS            ble (fragment): BLE_KLEPN - Experimental evidence at protein level: Swiss-Prot protein existence level 1. Binding protein with a strong affinity to the bleomycin family of antibiotics. Binds to CL990; an antimitotic-antibiotic compound. From Klebsiella pneumoniae.
   2314..2361    +  polyA_signal   HSV TK poly(A) signal: herpes simplex virus thymidine kinase polyadenylation signal (Cole and Stacy, 1985)
   2452..2468    -  polyA_signal   bGH poly(A) signal (fragment): bovine growth hormone polyadenylation signal
   2690..3278    +  rep_origin     ori: high-copy-number ColE1/pMB1/pBR322/pUC origin of replication
   3453..3756    +  enhancer       CMV enhancer: human cytomegalovirus immediate early enhancer
   3757..3960    +  promoter       CMV promoter: human cytomegalovirus (CMV) immediate early promoter
   4124..4715    +  CDS            iRFP713 (fragment): phytochrome-based near-infrared fluorescent protein, originally termed iRFP (Filonov et al., 2011) name was changed to iRFP713 (Shcherbakova and Verkhusha, 2013)
   4718..56      +  misc_feature   MCS (across the origin): multiple cloning site
>Addgene plasmid #39868 | pK-GAFm | depositor full sequence | sequence record 50659 | pK-GAFm sequence 4718 bps
GATCTCGAGCTCAAGCTTCGAATTCTGCAGTCGACGGTACCGCGGGCCCGGGATCCACCGGATCTAGATA
ACTGATCATAATCAGCCATACCACATTTGTAGAGGTTTTACTTGCTTTAAAAAACCTCCCACACCTCCCC
CTGAACCTGAAACATAAAATGAATGCAATTGTTGTTGTTAACTTGTTTATTGCAGCTTATAATGGTTACA
AATAAAGCAATAGCATCACAAATTTCACAAATAAAGCATTTTTTTCACTGCATTCTAGTTGTGGTTTGTC
CAAACTCATCAATGTATCTTAACGCGTAAATTGTAAGCGTTAATATTTTGTTAAAATTCGCGTTAAATTT
TTGTTAAATCAGCTCATTTTTTAACCAATAGGCCGAAATCGGCAAAATCCCTTATAAATCAAAAGAATAG
ACCGAGATAGGGT
[37 nt withheld, positions 434-470]
AAAGAACGTGGACTCCAACGTCAAAGG
[49 nt withheld, positions 498-546]
T
[91 nt withheld, positions 548-638]
G
[124 nt withheld, positions 640-763]
CAGGTGGCACTTTTCGGGGAAATGTGCGCGGAACCCCTATTTGTTTATTTTTCTAAATACATTCAAATAT
GTATCCGCTCATGAGACAATAACCCTGATAAATGCTTCAATAATATTGAAAAAGGAAGAGTCCTGAGGCG
GAAAGAACCAGCTGTGGAATGTGTGTCAGTTAGGGTGTGGAAAGTCCCCAGGCTCCCCAGCAGGCAGAAG
TATGCAAAGCATGCATCTCAATTAGTCAGCAACCAGGTGTGGAAAGTCCCCAGGCTCCCCAGCAGGCAGA
AGTATGCAAAGCATGCATCTCAATTAGTCAGCAACCATAGTCCCGCCCCTAACTCCGCCCATCCCGCCCC
TAACTCCGCCCAGTTCCGCCCATTCTCCGCCCCATGGCTGACTAATTTTTTTTATTTATGCAGAGGCCGA
GGCCGCCTCGGCCTCTGAGCTATTCCAGAAGTAGTGAGGAGGCTTTTTTGGAGGCCTAGGCTTTTGCAAA
GATCGATCAAGAGACAGGATGAGGATCGTTTCGCATGATTGAACAAGATGGATTGCACGCAGGTTCTCCG
GCCGCTTGGGTGGAGAGGCTATTCGGCTATGACTGGGCACAACAGACAATCGGCTGCTCTGATGCCGCCG
TGTTCCGGCTGTCAGCGCAGGGGCGCCCGGTTCTTTTTGTCAAGACCGACCTGTCCGGTGCCCTGAATGA
ACTGCAAGACGAGGCAGCGCGGCTATCGTGGCTGGCCACGACGGGCGTTCCTTGCGCAGCTGTGCTCGAC
GTTGTCACTGAAGCGGGAAGGGACTGGCTGCTATTGGGCGAAGTGCCGGGGCAGGATCTCCTGTCATCTC
ACCTTGCTCCTGCCGAGAAAGTATCCATCATGGCTGATGCAATGCGGCGGCTGCATACGCTTGATCCGGC
TACCTGCCCATTCGACCACCAAGCGAAACATCGCATCGAGCGAGCACGTACTCGGATGGAAGCCGGTCTT
GTCGATCAGGATGATCTGGACGAAGAGCATCAGGGGCTCGCGCCAGCCGAACTGTTCGCCAGGCTCAAGG
CGAGCATGCCCGACGGCGAGGATCTCGTCGTGACCCATGGCGATGCCTGCTTGCCGAATATCATGGTGGA
AAATGGCCGCTTTTCTGGATTCATCGACTGTGGCCGGCTGGGTGTGGCGGACCGCTATCAGGACATAGCG
TTGGCTACCCGTGATATTGCTGAAGAGCTTGGCGGCGAATGGGCTGACCGCTTCCTCGTGCTTTACGGTA
TCGCCGCTCCCGATTCGCAGCGCATCGCCTTCTATCGCCTTCTTGACGAGTTCTTCTGAGCGGGACTCTG
GGGTTCGAAATGACCGACCAAGCGACGCCCAACCTGCCATCACGAGATTTCGATTCCACCGCCGCCTTCT
ATGAAAGGTTGGGCTTCGGAATCGTTTTCCGGGACGCCGGCTGGATGATCCTCCAGCGCGGGGATCTCAT
GCTGGAGTTCTTCGCCCACCCTAGGGGGAGGCTAACTGAAACACGGAAGGAGACAATACCGGAAGGAACC
CGCGCTATGACGGCAATAAAAAGACAGAATAAAACGCACGGTGTTGGGTCGTTTGTTCATAAACGCGGGG
TTCGGTCCCAGGGCTGGCACTCTGTCGATACCCCACCGAGACCCCATTGGGGCCAATACGCCCGCGTTTC
TTCCTTTTCCCCACCCCACCCCCCAAGTTCGGGTGAAGGCCCAGGGCTCGCAGCCAACGTCGGGGCGGCA
GGCCCTGCCATAGCCTCAGGTTACTCATATATACTTTAGATTGATTTAAAACTTCATTTTTAATTTAAAA
GGATCTAGGTGAAGATCCTTTTTGATAATCTCATGACCAAAATCCCTTAACGTGAGTTTTCGTTCCACTG
AGCGTCAGACCCCGTAGAAAAGATCAAAGGATCTTCTTGAGATCCTTTTTTTCTGCGCGTAATCTGCTGC
TTGCAAACAAAAAAACCACCGCTACCAGCGGTGGTTTGTTTGCCGGATCAAGAGCTACCAACTCTTTTTC
CGAAGGTAACTGGCTTCAGCAGAGCGCAGATACCAAATACTGTCCTTCTAGTGTAGCCGTAGTTAGGCCA
CCACTTCAAGAACTCTGTAGCACCGCCTACATACCTCGCTCTGCTAATCCTGTTACCAGTGGCTGCTGCC
AGTGGCGATAAGTCGTGTCTTACCGGGTTGGACTCAAGACGATAGTTACCGGATAAGGCGCAGCGGTCGG
GCTGAACGGGGGGTTCGTGCACACAGCCCAGCTTGGAGCGAACGACCTACACCGAACTGAGATACCTACA
GCGTGAGCTATGAGAAAGCGCCACGCTTCCCGAAGGGAGAAAGGCGGACAGGTATCCGGTAAGCGGCAGG
GTCGGAACAGGAGAGCGCACGAGGGAGCTTCCAGGGGGAAACGCCTGGTATCTTTATAGTCCTGTCGGGT
TTCGCCACCTCTGACTTGAGCGTCGATTTTTGTGATGCTCGTCAGGGGGGCGGAGCCTATGGAAAAACGC
CAGCAACGCGGCCTTTTTACGGTTCCTGGCCTTTTGCTGGCCTTTTGCTCACATGTTCTTTCCTGCGTTA
TCCCCTGATTCTGTGGATAACCGTATTACCGCCATGCATTAGTTATTAATAGTAATCAATTACGGGGTCA
TTAGTTCATAGCCCATATATGGAGTTCCGCGTTACATAACTTACGGTAAATGGCCCGCCTGGCTGACCGC
CCAACGACCCCCGCCCATTGACGTCAATAATGACGTATGTTCCCATAGTAACGCCAATAGGGACTTTCCA
TTGACGTCAATGGGTGGAGTATTTACGGTAAACTGCCCACTTGGCAGTACATCAAGTGTATCATATGCCA
AGTACGCCCCCTATTGACGTCAATGACGGTAAATGGCCCGCCTGGCATTATGCCCAGTACATGACCTTAT
GGGACTTTCCTACTTGGCAGTACATCTACGTATTAGTCATCGCTATTACCATGGTGATGCGGTTTTGGCA
GTACATCAATGGGCGTGGATAGCGGTTTGACTCACGGGGATTTCCAAGTCTCCACCCCATTGACGTCAAT
GGGAGTTTGTTTTGGCACCAAAATCAACGGGACTTTCCAAAATGTCGTAACAACTCCGCCCCATTGACGC
AAATGGGCGGTAGGCGTGTACGGTGGGAGGTCTATATAAGCAGAGCTGGTTTAGTGAACCGTCAGATCCG
CTAGCGCCGCCACCATGGGCGGCAGCAAGGTGTCTGCACTTAAAGAAAAGGTTTCCGCACTCAAGGAGAA
AGTTTCAGCTTTGAAAGAGAAGGTCAGTGCCCTTAAGGAAAAAGTGAGCGCGCTGAAAGAAGGCGGCAGC
CCTCCCCAGCGGGACGTCGCCGAGCCGCAGGCGTTCTTCCGCCGCACCAACAGCGCCATCCGCCGCCTGC
AGGCCGCCGAAACCTTGGAAAGCGCCTGCGCCGCCGCGGCGCAAGAGGTGCGGAAGATTACCGGCTACGA
TCGGGTGATGATCTATCGCTTCGCCTCCGACTTCAGCGGCGAAGTGATCGCAGAGGATCGGTGCGCCGAG
GTCGAGTCAAAACTAGGCCTGCACTATCCTGCCTCAACCGTGCCGGCGCAGGCCCGTCGGCTCTATACCA
TCAACCCGGTACGGATCATTCCCGATATCAATTATCGGCCGGTGCCGGTCACCCCATACCTCAATCCGGT
CACCGGGCGGCCGATTGATCTTAGCTTCGCCATCCTGCGCAGCGTCTCGCCCGTCCATCTGGAATTCATG
CGCAACATAGGCATGCACGGCACGATGTCGATCTCGATTTTGCGCGGCGAGCGACTGTGGGGATTGATCG
TTTGCCATCACCGAACGCCGTACTACGTCGATCTCGATGGCCGCCAAGCCTGCGAGCTAGTCGCCCAGGT
TCTGGCCCGGCAGATCGGCGTGATGGAAGAGTAAA
