>Addgene plasmid #39868 | pK-GAFm | addgene partial sequence | sequence record 52360 | CMV_fwd
CCGTCAGATCCGCTAGCGCCGCCACCATGGGCGGCAGCAAGGTGTCTGCACTTAAAGAAAAGGTTTCCGC
ACTCAAGGAGAAAGTTTCAGCTTTGAAAGAGAAGGTCAGTGCCCTTAAGGAAAAAGTGAGCGCGCTGAAA
GAAGGCGGCAGCCCTCCCCAGCGGGACGTCGCCGAGCCGCAGGCGTTCTTCCGCCGCACCAACAGCGCCA
TCCGCCGCCTGCAGGCCGCCGAAACCTTGGAAAGCGCCTGCGCCGCCGCGGCGCAAGA
