>Addgene plasmid #39868 | pK-GAFm | addgene partial sequence | sequence record 52362 | SV40pA-rev
TTAACAACAACAATTGCATTCATTTTATGTTTCAGGTTCAGGGGGAGGTGTGGGAGGTTTTTTAAAGCAA
GTAAAACCTCTACAAATGTGGTATGGCTGATTATGATCAGTTATCTAGATCCGGTGGATCCCGGGCCCGC
GGTACCGTCGACTGCAGAATTCGAAGCTTGAGCTCGAGATCTTTACTCTTCCATCACGCCGATCTGCCGG
GCCAGAACCTGGGCGACTAGCTCGCAGGCTTGGCGGCCATCGAGATCGACGTAGTACGGCGTTCGGTGAT
GGCAAACGATCAATCCCCACAGTCGCTCGCCGCGCAAAATCGAGATCGACATCGTGCCGTGCATGCCTAT
GTTGCGCATGAATTCCAGATGGACGGGCGAGACGCTGCGCAGGATGGCGAAGCTAAGATCAATCGGCCGC
CCGGTGACCGGATTGAGGTATGGGGTGACCGGCACCGGCCGATAATTGATATCGGGAATGATCCGTACCG
GGTTGATGGTATAGAGCCGACGGGCCTGCGCCGGCACGGTTGAGGCAGGATAGTGCAGGCCTAGTTTTGA
CTCGACCTCGGCGCACCGATCCTCTGCGATCACTTCGCCGCTGAAGTCGGAGGCGAAGCGATAGATCATC
ACCCGATCGTAGCCGGTAATCTTCCGCACCTCTTGCGCCGCGGCGGCGCAGGCGCTTTCCAAGGTTTCGG
CGGCCTGCAGGCGGCGGATGGCGCTGTTGGTGCGGCGGAAGAACGCCTGC
